>Addgene plasmid #24411 | pAdEasy-EGFP-Tubulin | addgene partial sequence | sequence record 28756 | 24411 with EGFP-C
ATCTCGAGTGCGTGAGTGCATCTCCATCCACGTTGGCCAGGCTGGTGTCCAGATTGGCAATGCCTGCTGG
GAGCTCTACTGCCTGGAACACGGCATCCAGCCCGATGGCCAGATGCCAAGTGACAAGACCATTGGGGGAG
GAGATGACTCCTTCAACACCTTCTTCAGTGAGACGGGCGCTGGCAAGCACGTGCCCCGGGCTGTGTTTGT
AGACTTGGAACCCACAGTCATTGATGAAGTTCGCACTGGCACCTACCGCCAGCTCTTCCACCCTGAGCAG
CTCATCACAGGCAAGGAAGATGCTGCCAATAACTATGCCCGAGGGCACTACACCATTGGCAAGGAGATCA
TTGACCTTGTGTTGGACCGAATTCGCAAGCTGGCTGACCAGTGCACCGGTCTTCAGGGCTTCTTGGTTTT
CCACAGCTTTGGTGGGGGAACTGGTTCTGGGTTCACCTCCCTGCTCAT
