[The description below was written by a language model from this plasmid's Addgene catalogue record.]
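Description:
pAdEasy-EGFP-Tubulin is a recombinant adenoviral genome plasmid built on the pAdEasy-1 backbone (about 33.4 kb without insert) and intended for producing adenovirus that expresses fluorescently labelled tubulin in mammalian cells. It is maintained in E. coli as a low-copy plasmid under kanamycin selection. According to the depositor's notes, the EGFP-tubulin cassette was first cloned into the pShuttle-CMV transfer vector between KpnI and NotI sites, and that shuttle was then recombined into pAdEasy-1. In the AdEasy system this homologous recombination step joins the shuttle's expression cassette, flanking adenoviral sequences and kanamycin marker to the large adenoviral backbone, which is consistent with the kanamycin resistance recorded here.

The payload is human alpha-tubulin TUBA1B (also known as K-ALPHA-1), an insert of roughly 1.6 kb, fused at its N terminus to EGFP. The use of pShuttle-CMV and the listing of a CMV forward sequencing primer indicate that the fusion is driven by the CMV immediate-early promoter, giving strong constitutive expression in transduced mammalian cells. No annotated feature table accompanies the record, so other elements such as the polyadenylation signal, origin of replication and adenoviral terminal repeats are not itemised.

EGFP-tubulin incorporates into microtubules, allowing the network to be visualised in living cells. Adenoviral delivery is useful for cell types that transfect poorly. The associated publication concerns CLASP-microtubule association and lamella microtubule attachment, in keeping with use as a live-imaging microtubule marker.
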