Addgene plasmid #24411: pAdEasy-EGFP-Tubulin
Depositing lab: Torsten Wittmann. Depositing organization: University of California, San Francisco (UCSF). Publication: GSK3beta phosphorylation modulates CLASP-microtubule association and lamella microtubule attachment. Kumar P, Lyle KS, Gierke S, Matov A, Danuser G, Wittmann T. J Cell Biol. 2009 Mar 23. 184(6):895-908. 10.1083/jcb.200901042 PubMed 19289791.
Backbone
  Vector backbone: pAdEasy-1
  Backbone manufacturer: Stratagene, ATCC
  Backbone size w/o insert (bp): 33414
  Vector type: Mammalian Expression, Adenoviral
Growth in bacteria
  Bacterial resistance: Kanamycin, 50 μg/mL
  Growth temperature: 37°C
  Growth strain: DH5alpha
  Copy number: Low Copy
Gene/Insert
  Gene/Insert name: Tubulin (alt name: TUBA1B)
  Species: H. sapiens (human)
  Insert size (bp): 1600
  Entrez Gene: TUBA1B (a.k.a. K-ALPHA-1)
  Tag / fusion protein: EGFP (N terminal on insert)
  Cloning method: Restriction Enzyme
  Sequencing primers: 5′ CMV-F, EGFP-C
Terms and licenses: Academic/Nonprofit Terms; Industry Terms: Not Available to Industry
Depositor comments: EGFP-Tubulin was cloned into pShuttle-CMV between KpnI and NotI then recombined into pAdEasy-1 AdEasy is a registered trademark of the Johns Hopkins University.
How to cite: pAdEasy-EGFP-Tubulin was a gift from Torsten Wittmann (Addgene plasmid # 24411 ; http://n2t.net/addgene:24411 ; RRID:Addgene_24411)
